>Addgene plasmid #162073 | pLX_EFS-Cre_ppt-del | addgene full sequence | sequence record 325292 | Addgene NGS Result
ACCGGTTAAGTCGACAATCAACGCGTTAAGTCGACAATCAACCTCTGGATTACAAAATTTGTGAAAGATT
GACTGGTATTCTTAACTATGTTGCTCCTTTTACGCTATGTGGATACGCTGCTTTAATGCCTTTGTATCAT
GCTATTGCTTCCCGTATGGCTTTCATTTTCTCCTCCTTGTATAAATCCTGGTTGCTGTCTCTTTATGAGG
AGTTGTGGCCCGTTGTCAGGCAACGTGGCGTGGTGTGCACTGTGTTTGCTGACGCAACCCCCACTGGTTG
GGGCATTGCCACCACCTGTCAGCTCCTTTCCGGGACTTTCGCTTTCCCCCTCCCTATTGCCACGGCGGAA
CTCATCGCCGCCTGCCTTGCCCGCTGCTGGACAGGGGCTCGGCTGTTGGGCACTGACAATTCCGTGGTGT
TGTCGGGGAAATCATCGTCCTTTCCTTGGCTGCTCGCCTGTGTTGCCACCTGGATTCTGCGCGGGACGTC
CTTCTGCTACGTCCCTTCGGCCCTCAATCCAGCGGACCTTCCTTCCCGCGGCCTGCTGCCGGCTCTGCGG
CCTCTTCCGCGTCTTCGCCTTCGCCCTCAGACGAGTCGGATCTCCCTTTGGGCCGCCTCCCCGCGTCGAC
TTTAAGACCAATGACTTACAAGGCAGCTGTAGATCTTAGCCACTTTTTACTGGAAGGGCTAATTCACTCC
CAACGAAGACAAGATCTGCTTTTTGCTTGTACTGGGTCTCTCTGGTTAGACCAGATCTGAGCCTGGGAGC
TCTCTGGCTAACTAGGGAACCCACTGCTTAAGCCTCAATAAAGCTTGCCTTGAGTGCTTCAAGTAGTGTG
TGCCCGTCTGTTGTGTGACTCTGGTAACTAGAGATCCCTCAGACCCTTTTAGTCAGTGTGGAAAATCTCT
AGCAGTACGTATAGTAGTTCATGTCATCTTATTATTCAGTATTTATAACTTGCAAAGAAATGAATATCAG
AGAGTGAGAGGAACTTGTTTATTGCAGCTTATAATGGTTACAAATAAAGCAATAGCATCACAAATTTCAC
AAATAAAGCATTTTTTTCACTGCATTCTAGTTGTGGTTTGTCCAAACTCATCAATGTATCTTATCATGTC
TGGCTCTAGCTATCCCGCCCCTAACTCCGCCCATCCCGCCCCTAACTCCGCCCAGTTCCGCCCATTCTCC
GCCCCATGGCTGACTAATTTTTTTTATTTATGCAGAGGCCGAGGCCGCCTCGGCCTCTGAGCTATTCCAG
AAGTAGTGAGGAGGCTTTTTTGGAGGCCTAGGGACGTACCCAATTCGCCCTATAGTGAGTCGTATTACGC
GCGCTCACTGGCCGTCGTTTTACAACGTCGTGACTGGGAAAACCCTGGCGTTACCCAACTTAATCGCCTT
GCAGCACATCCCCCTTTCGCCAGCTGGCGTAATAGCGAAGAGGCCCGCACCGATCGCCCTTCCCAACAGT
TGCGCAGCCTGAATGGCGAATGGG
[124 nt withheld, positions 1495-1618]
C
[91 nt withheld, positions 1620-1710]
A
[49 nt withheld, positions 1712-1760]
CCTTTGACGTTGGAGTCCACGTTCTTT
[37 nt withheld, positions 1788-1824]
ACCCTATCTCGGTCTATTCTTTTGATTTATAAGGGATTTTGCCGATTTCGGCCTATTGGTTAAAAAATGA
GCTGATTTAACAAAAATTTAACGCGAATTTTAACAAAATATTAACGCTTACAATTTAGGTGGCACTTTTC
GGGGAAATGTGCGCGGAACCCCTATTTGTTTATTTTTCTAAATACATTCAAATATGTATCCGCTCATGAG
ACAATAACCCTGATAAATGCTTCAATAATATTGAAAAAGGAAGAGTATGAGTATTCAACATTTCCGTGTC
GCCCTTATTCCCTTTTTTGCGGCATTTTGCCTTCCTGTTTTTGCTCACCCAGAAACGCTGGTGAAAGTAA
AAGATGCTGAAGATCAGTTGGGTGCACGAGTGGGTTACATCGAACTGGATCTCAACAGCGGTAAGATCCT
TGAGAGTTTTCGCCCCGAAGAACGTTTTCCAATGATGAGCACTTTTAAAGTTCTGCTATGTGGCGCGGTA
TTATCCCGTATTGACGCCGGGCAAGAGCAACTCGGTCGCCGCATACACTATTCTCAGAATGACTTGGTTG
AGTACTCACCAGTCACAGAAAAGCATCTTACGGATGGCATGACAGTAAGAGAATTATGCAGTGCTGCCAT
AACCATGAGTGATAACACTGCGGCCAACTTACTTCTGACAACGATCGGAGGACCGAAGGAGCTAACCGCT
TTTTTGCACAACATGGGGGATCATGTAACTCGCCTTGATCGTTGGGAACCGGAGCTGAATGAAGCCATAC
CAAACGACGAGCGTGACACCACGATGCCTGTAGCAATGGCAACAACGTTGCGCAAACTATTAACTGGCGA
ACTACTTACTCTAGCTTCCCGGCAACAATTAATAGACTGGATGGAGGCGGATAAAGTTGCAGGACCACTT
CTGCGCTCGGCCCTTCCGGCTGGCTGGTTTATTGCTGATAAATCTGGAGCCGGTGAGCGTGGGTCTCGCG
GTATCATTGCAGCACTGGGGCCAGATGGTAAGCCCTCCCGTATCGTAGTTATCTACACGACGGGGAGTCA
GGCAACTATGGATGAACGAAATAGACAGATCGCTGAGATAGGTGCCTCACTGATTAAGCATTGGTAACTG
TCAGACCAAGTTTACTCATATATACTTTAGATTGATTTAAAACTTCATTTTTAATTTAAAAGGATCTAGG
TGAAGATCCTTTTTGATAATCTCATGACCAAAATCCCTTAACGTGAGTTTTCGTTCCACTGAGCGTCAGA
CCCCGTAGAAAAGATCAAAGGATCTTCTTGAGATCCTTTTTTTCTGCGCGTAATCTGCTGCTTGCAAACA
AAAAAACCACCGCTACCAGCGGTGGTTTGTTTGCCGGATCAAGAGCTACCAACTCTTTTTCCGAAGGTAA
CTGGCTTCAGCAGAGCGCAGATACCAAATACTGTTCTTCTAGTGTAGCCGTAGTTAGGCCACCACTTCAA
GAACTCTGTAGCACCGCCTACATACCTCGCTCTGCTAATCCTGTTACCAGTGGCTGCTGCCAGTGGCGAT
AAGTCGTGTCTTACCGGGTTGGACTCAAGACGATAGTTACCGGATAAGGCGCAGCGGTCGGGCTGAACGG
GGGGTTCGTGCACACAGCCCAGCTTGGAGCGAACGACCTACACCGAACTGAGATACCTACAGCGTGAGCT
ATGAGAAAGCGCCACGCTTCCCGAAGGGAGAAAGGCGGACAGGTATCCGGTAAGCGGCAGGGTCGGAACA
GGAGAGCGCACGAGGGAGCTTCCAGGGGGAAACGCCTGGTATCTTTATAGTCCTGTCGGGTTTCGCCACC
TCTGACTTGAGCGTCGATTTTTGTGATGCTCGTCAGGGGGGCGGAGCCTATGGAAAAACGCCAGCAACGC
GGCCTTTTTACGGTTCCTGGCCTTTTGCTGGCCTTTTGCTCACATGTTCTTTCCTGCGTTATCCCCTGAT
TCTGTGGATAACCGTATTACCGCCTTTGAGTGAGCTGATACCGCTCGCCGCAGCCGAACGACCGAGCGCA
GCGAGTCAGTGAGCGAGGAAGCGGAAGAGCGCCCAATACGCAAACCGCCTCTCCCCGCGCGTTGGCCGAT
TCATTAATGCAGCTGGCACGACAGGTTTCCCGACTGGAAAGCGGGCAGTGAGCGCAACGCAATTAATGTG
AGTTAGCTCACTCATTAGGCACCCCAGGCTTTACACTTTATGCTTCCGGCTCGTATGTTGTGTGGAATTG
TGAGCGGATAACAATTTCACACAGGAAACAGCTATGACCATGATTACGCCAAGCGCGCAATTAACCCTCA
CTAAAGGGAACAAAAGCTGGAGCTGCAAGCTTAATGTAGTCTTATGCAATACTCTTGTAGTCTTGCAACA
TGGTAACGATGAGTTAGCAACATGCCTTACAAGGAGAGAAAAAGCACCGTGCATGCCGATTGGTGGAAGT
AAGGTGGTACGATCGTGCCTTATTAGGAAGGCAACAGACGGGTCTGACATGGATTGGACGAACCACTGAA
TTGCCGCATTGCAGAGATATTGTATTTAAGTGCCTAGCTCGATACATAAACGGGTCTCTCTGGTTAGACC
AGATCTGAGCCTGGGAGCTCTCTGGCTAACTAGGGAACCCACTGCTTAAGCCTCAATAAAGCTTGCCTTG
AGTGCTTCAAGTAGTGTGTGCCCGTCTGTTGTGTGACTCTGGTAACTAGAGATCCCTCAGACCCTTTTAG
TCAGTGTGGAAAATCTCTAGCAGTGGCGCCCGAACAGGGACTTGAAAGCGAAAGGGAAACCAGAGGAGCT
CTCTCGACGCAGGACTCGGCTTGCTGAAGCGCGCACGGCAAGAGGCGAGGGGCGGCGACTGGTGAGTACG
CCAAAAATTTTGACTAGCGGAGGCTAGAAGGAGAGAGATGGGTGCGAGAGCGTCAGTATTAAGCGGGGGA
GAATTAGATCGCGATGGGAAAAAATTCGGTTAAGGCCAGGGGGAAAGAAAAAATATAAATTAAAACATAT
AGTATGGGCAAGCAGGGAGCTAGAACGATTCGCAGTTAATCCTGGCCTGTTAGAAACATCAGAAGGCTGT
AGACAAATACTGGGACAGCTACAACCATCCCTTCAGACAGGATCAGAAGAACTTAGATCATTATATAATA
CAGTAGCAACCCTCTATTGTGTGCATCAAAGGATAGAGATAAAAGACACCAAGGAAGCTTTAGACAAGAT
AGAGGAAGAGCAAAACAAAAGTAAGACCACCGCACAGCAAGCGGCCGCTGATCTTCAGACCTGGAGGAGG
AGATATGAGGGACAATTGGAGAAGTGAATTATATAAATATAAAGTAGTAAAAATTGAACCATTAGGAGTA
GCACCCACCAAGGCAAAGAGAAGAGTGGTGCAGAGAGAAAAAAGAGCAGTGGGAATAGGAGCTTTGTTCC
TTGGGTTCTTGGGAGCAGCAGGAAGCACTATGGGCGCAGCGTCAATGACGCTGACGGTACAGGCCAGACA
ATTATTGTCTGGTATAGTGCAGCAGCAGAACAATTTGCTGAGGGCTATTGAGGCGCAACAGCATCTGTTG
CAACTCACAGTCTGGGGCATCAAGCAGCTCCAGGCAAGAATCCTGGCTGTGGAAAGATACCTAAAGGATC
AACAGCTCCTGGGGATTTGGGGTTGCTCTGGAAAACTCATTTGCACCACTGCTGTGCCTTGGAATGCTAG
TTGGAGTAATAAATCTCTGGAACAGATTTGGAATCACACGACCTGGATGGAGTGGGACAGAGAAATTAAC
AATTACACAAGCTTAATACACTCCTTAATTGAAGAATCGCAAAACCAGCAAGAAAAGAATGAACAAGAAT
TATTGGAATTAGATAAATGGGCAAGTTTGTGGAATTGGTTTAACATAACAAATTGGCTGTGGTATATAAA
ATTATTCATAATGATAGTAGGAGGCTTGGTAGGTTTAAGAATAGTTTTTGCTGTACTTTCTATAGTGAAT
AGAGTTAGGCAGGGATATTCACCATTATCGTTTCAGACCCACCTCCCAACCCCGAGGGGACCCATGCATC
CACAATTTTAAAAGAAAAGGGGGGATTGGGGGGTACAGTGCAGGGGAAAGAATAGTAGACATAATAGCAA
CAGACATACAAACTAAAGAATTACAAAAACAAATTACAAAAATTCAAAATTTTCGGGTTTATTACAGGGA
CAGCAGAGATCCAGTTTGGTTAATTAAGCTAGCTAGGTCTTGAAAGGAGTGGGAATTGGCTCCGGTGCCC
GTCAGTGGGCAGAGCGCACATCGCCCACAGTCCCCGAGAAGTTGGGGGGAGGGGTCGGCAATTGATCCGG
TGCCTAGAGAAGGTGGCGCGGGGTAAACTGGGAAAGTGATGTCGTGTACTGGCTCCGCCTTTTTCCCGAG
GGTGGGGGAGAACCGTATATAAGTGCAGTAGTCGCCGTGAACGTTCTTTTTCGCAACGGGTTTGCCGCCA
GAACACAGGACCGGTTCTAGAGCGCTGCCACCATGGCTAATCTCCTGACCGTGCATCAGAATCTGCCTGC
CCTGCCCGTCGACGCAACAAGCGATGAAGTCCGCAAGAATCTCATGGACATGTTCAGGGACAGACAGGCC
TTTTCCGAGCACACCTGGAAGATGCTGCTGAGCGTGTGCAGGTCCTGGGCTGCTTGGTGTAAGCTGAACA
ACAGAAAGTGGTTCCCAGCTGAGCCAGAGGACGTGCGGGATTACCTGCTGTACCTGCAGGCCCGCGGACT
GGCTGTGAAGACAATCCAGCAGCACCTGGGCCAGCTGAACATGCTGCACAGGAGAAGCGGACTGCCCCGG
CCTAGCGACTCCAACGCCGTGAGCCTGGTCATGCGGCGCATCAGGAAGGAGAACGTGGATGCCGGCGAGA
GAGCTAAGCAGGCCCTGGCTTTCGAGAGGACCGACTTTGATCAGGTGAGATCTCTGATGGAGAACAGCGA
CAGGTGCCAGGATATCAGAAACCTGGCCTTTCTGGGAATCGCTTACAACACCCTGCTGAGAATCGCCGAG
ATCGCTCGGATCCGCGTGAAGGACATCTCTCGGACAGATGGCGGACGCATGCTGATCCACATCGGCAGGA
CCAAGACACTGGTGTCCACCGCCGGCGTGGAGAAGGCTCTGTCTCTGGGAGTGACAAAGCTGGTGGAGAG
ATGGATCTCTGTGAGCGGCGTGGCCGACGATCCTAACAACTACCTGTTCTGTAGGGTGAGAAAGAACGGA
GTGGCCGCTCCATCCGCTACCTCTCAGCTGAGCACACGGGCCCTGGAGGGCATCTTTGAGGCTACCCACC
GCCTGATCTACGGCGCCAAGGACGATTCTGGACAGCGGTACCTGGCTTGGTCCGGACACTCTGCTCGCGT
GGGAGCTGCTCGGGATATGGCCCGCGCTGGCGTGAGCATCCCAGAGATCATGCAGGCCGGCGGATGGACA
AACGTGAACATCGTGATGAACTACATTAGAAATCTGGATAGCGAAACTGGGGCAATGGTGCGGCTGCTGG
AGGATGGGGACTGATAATGAACTAGT
Features (pLannotate 1.2.2; 25 found; start..end, strand, type, name):
     36..624     +  misc_feature   WPRE: woodchuck hepatitis virus posttranscriptional regulatory element
    681..914     +  LTR            3' LTR (ΔU3): self-inactivating 3' long terminal repeat (LTR) from HIV-1
    992..1113    +  polyA_signal   SV40 poly(A) signal: SV40 polyadenylation signal
   1153..1288    +  rep_origin     SV40 ori: SV40 origin of replication
   1309..1327    -  promoter       T7 promoter: promoter for bacteriophage T7 RNA polymerase
   1335..1490    +  CDS            lacZα (fragment): LacZα fragment of β-galactosidase; lacZ fragment
   1495..1923    +  rep_origin     f1 ori (sequence partly withheld): f1 bacteriophage origin of replication; arrow indicates direction of (+) strand synthesis
   1976..2080    +  promoter       AmpR promoter: bla
   2081..2941    +  CDS            AmpR: β-lactamase; bla; confers resistance to ampicillin, carbenicillin, and related antibiotics
   3112..3700    +  rep_origin     ori: high-copy-number ColE1/pMB1/pBR322/pUC origin of replication
   3883..3975    +  CDS            lacI (fragment): lac repressor; lacI; The lac repressor binds to the lac operator to inhibit transcription in E. coli. This inhibition can be relieved by adding lactose or isopropyl-β-D-thiogalactopyranoside (IPTG).
   3988..4009    +  protein_bind   CAP binding site: CAP binding activates transcription in the presence of cAMP. E. coli catabolite activator protein
   4024..4054    +  promoter       lac promoter: promoter for the E. coli lac operon
   4062..4078    +  protein_bind   lac operator: The lac repressor binds to the lac operator to inhibit transcription in E. coli. This inhibition can be relieved by adding lactose or isopropyl-β-D-thiogalactopyranoside (IPTG). lac repressor encoded by lacI
   4123..4141    +  promoter       T3 promoter: promoter for bacteriophage T3 RNA polymerase
   4169..4395    +  promoter       RSV promoter: Rous sarcoma virus enhancer/promoter
   4396..4576    +  LTR            5' LTR (truncated): truncated 5' long terminal repeat (LTR) from HIV-1
   4623..4748    +  misc_feature   HIV-1 Ψ: packaging signal of human immunodeficiency virus type 1
   4732..5095    +  CDS            HIV-1 gag (fragment): gag protein from human immunodeficiency virus 1; gag
   5241..5474    +  misc_feature   RRE: The Rev response element (RRE) of HIV-1 allows for Rev-dependent mRNA export from the nucleus to the cytoplasm.
   5851..5877    +  CDS            Rev (fragment): human immunodeficiency virus 1 (HIV-1) Rev protein; rev; enhances nuclear export of unspliced and incompletely spliced viral mRNAs
   5890..6007    +  misc_feature   cPPT/CTS: central polypurine tract and central termination sequence of HIV-1
   6057..6075    +  CDS            small t antigen (fragment): SV40 (simian virus 40) small t antigen
   6101..6312    +  promoter       EF-1α core promoter: core promoter for human elongation factor EF-1α
   6337..7365    +  CDS            cre: RECR_BPP1 - Experimental evidence at protein level: Swiss-Prot protein existence level 1. Catalyzes site-specific recombination between two 34-base- pair LOXP sites. Its role is to maintain the phage genome as a monomeric unit-copy plasmid in the lysogenic state. From Escherichia phage P1 (Bacteriophage P1).
