[The description below was written by a language model from this plasmid's Addgene catalogue record and pLannotate feature annotations shown in this document.]
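Description:
pLX_EFS-Cre_ppt-del is a compact third-generation-style, self-inactivating HIV-1 lentiviral transfer plasmid derived from the pLX311 backbone and built to deliver Cre recombinase to mammalian cells without integrating into the genome. It is propagated in E. coli through a high-copy ColE1/pUC origin with ampicillin selection (AmpR under its own bla promoter). The backbone also carries an f1 origin, an SV40 origin and SV40 poly(A) signal, and remnants of lac and T7/T3 cloning elements. No mammalian selection marker or reporter is annotated.

The viral genome is transcribed from an RSV promoter fused to a truncated 5' LTR. This is followed by the Ψ packaging signal with a gag fragment, the RRE for Rev-dependent nuclear export, and the cPPT/CTS. The payload is a Cre coding sequence, recorded as synthetic and codon-optimized for mouse, driven by the short EFS (EF-1α core) promoter that replaced the full-length EF1a promoter of the parent vector to save space. A WPRE downstream of Cre boosts transcript stability and expression, and the cassette ends in a ΔU3 3' LTR. According to the record, a deletion has been introduced in the U3-proximal polypurine tract; this change is not separately annotated in the feature table.

The vector is meant to be packaged with an integrase-defective (D64V) packaging plasmid, and the PPT modification is intended to give high-titer non-integrating virus. The resulting transient Cre expression can be used to recombine loxP-flanked sequences; the associated publication describes a lentiviral system for selective removal of CRISPR antigens in in vivo screens. The sequenced record (7,380 nt) is slightly shorter than the listed total size of 7,398 bp.
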