Addgene plasmid #162073: pLX_EFS-Cre_ppt-del
Purpose: Compact Cre expression vector with modified PPT designed to generate high-titer non-integrating lentivirus when packaged with PsPax2-D64V (Addgene #63586)
Depositing lab: Robert Manguso. Depositing organization: Broad Institute. Publication: In vivo screens using a selective CRISPR antigen removal lentiviral vector system reveal immune dependencies in renal cell carcinoma. Dubrot J, Lane-Reticker SK, Kessler EA, Ayer A, Mishra G, Wolfe CH, Zimmer MD, Du PP, Mahapatra A, Ockerman KM, Davis TGR, Kohnle IC, Pope HW, Allen PM, Olander KE, Iracheta-Vellve A, Doench JG, Haining WN, Yates KB, Manguso RT. Immunity. 2021 Jan 20. pii: S1074-7613(21)00001-7. doi: 10.1016/j.immuni.2021.01.001. PubMed 33497609.
Backbone
  Vector backbone: pLX311
  Backbone manufacturer: Broad Institute
  Backbone size w/o insert (bp): 8500
  Total vector size (bp): 7398
  Modifications to backbone: EF1a promoter replaced with shortened EFS promoter, deletion in U3-PPT (described in Kantor et al., 2011)
  Vector type: Mammalian Expression, Lentiviral, Cre/Lox
Growth in bacteria
  Bacterial resistance: Ampicillin, 100 μg/mL
  Growth temperature: 37°C
  Growth strain: NEB Stable
  Copy number: Unknown
Gene/Insert
  Gene/Insert name: Cre
  Species: Synthetic
  Insert size (bp): 1032
  Mutation: codon-optimized for expression in M. musculus
  Promoter: EFS (part of insert)
  Cloning method: Restriction Enzyme; 5′ cloning site NsiI (not destroyed); 3′ cloning site SpeI (not destroyed)
  Sequencing primers: 5′ ggaattggtttaacataacaaattggctgtgg; 3′ WPRE-R (CATAGCGTAAAAGGAGCAACA);
Terms and licenses: Academic/Nonprofit Terms; Industry Terms: Not Available to Industry
How to cite: pLX_EFS-Cre_ppt-del was a gift from Robert Manguso (Addgene plasmid # 162073 ; http://n2t.net/addgene:162073 ; RRID:Addgene_162073)
